Addgene plasmid #41156: pcDNA3 Lats1 (Nigg HS189)
Depositing lab: Erich Nigg. Depositing organization: University of Basel. Publication: The Ste20-like kinase Mst2 activates the human large tumor suppressor kinase Lats1. Chan EH, Nousiainen M, Chalamalasetty RB, Schafer A, Nigg EA, Sillje HH. Oncogene. 2005 Mar 17;24(12):2076-86. 10.1038/sj.onc.1208445 PubMed 15688006.
Backbone
  Vector backbone: pcDNA3.1/3x myc-C
  Backbone manufacturer: Invitrogen
  Backbone size w/o insert (bp): 5500
  Total vector size (bp): 8800
  Vector type: Mammalian Expression
  Selectable markers: Neomycin (select with G418)
Growth in bacteria
  Bacterial resistance: Ampicillin, 100 μg/mL
  Growth temperature: 37°C
  Growth strain: DH5alpha
  Copy number: High Copy
Gene/Insert
  Gene/Insert name: Lats1 (alt names: LATS, large tumor suppressor, homolog 1; WARTS; wts)
  Species: H. sapiens (human)
  Insert size (bp): 3300
  GenBank ID: NM_001270519.1 NM_004690.3;
  Entrez Gene: LATS1 (a.k.a. WARTS, wts)
  Promoter: CMV
  Tag / fusion protein: 3xMyc (N terminal on backbone); PreScission Site (N terminal on backbone)
  Cloning method: Restriction Enzyme; 5′ cloning site BamHI/BglII (destroyed during cloning); 3′ cloning site XbaI (not destroyed)
  Sequencing primers: 5′ CMV-F; 3′ BGH-rev
Resource information
  A portion of this plasmid was derived from a plasmid made by: Human LATS1 cDNA from Hideyuki Saya.
Terms and licenses: Academic/Nonprofit Terms; Industry Terms: Not Available to Industry
Depositor comments: Human LATS1 cDNA, a kind gift from Hideyuki Saya, was cloned into pcDNA3.1/3x myc-C encoding an amino-terminal 3 x myc tag and verified by sequencing.
How to cite: pcDNA3 Lats1 (Nigg HS189) was a gift from Erich Nigg (Addgene plasmid # 41156 ; http://n2t.net/addgene:41156 ; RRID:Addgene_41156)
