[The description below was written by a language model from this plasmid's Addgene catalogue record.]
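Description:
pcDNA3 Lats1 (Nigg HS189) is a mammalian expression plasmid carrying the human LATS1 cDNA (large tumor suppressor homolog 1, also known as WARTS) in a pcDNA3.1/3x myc-C backbone, a modified Invitrogen pcDNA3.1-type vector. The backbone is about 5.5 kb and the insert about 3.3 kb, giving a total of roughly 8.8 kb. It is maintained in E. coli as a high-copy plasmid under ampicillin selection. A neomycin resistance marker allows G418 selection of transfected mammalian cells, so stable lines can be derived in addition to transient expression.

Expression is driven by the CMV promoter, a strong constitutive promoter in most mammalian cell lines. The backbone supplies an amino-terminal triple Myc epitope followed by a PreScission protease recognition site, so LATS1 is produced as an N-terminally 3xMyc-tagged fusion. The protein can be detected or immunoprecipitated with anti-Myc antibodies, and in principle the tag can be removed by protease cleavage. The cDNA was inserted by restriction cloning, with a BamHI/BglII compatible-end junction at the 5′ end that destroyed both sites and an intact XbaI site at the 3′ end. The depositor states that the clone was verified by sequencing. The listed BGH reverse sequencing primer suggests the usual bovine growth hormone polyadenylation region downstream of the insert, although no feature table is provided to confirm individual backbone elements.

LATS1 is a serine/threonine kinase, and the associated publication concerns its activation by the Ste20-like kinase Mst2. The construct is therefore suited to overexpressing tagged LATS1 in cultured cells for studies of its phosphorylation, kinase activity and interactions.
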