>Addgene plasmid #41156 | pcDNA3 Lats1 (Nigg HS189) | addgene partial sequence | sequence record 55531 | CMV-F 5'-CGCAAATGGGCGGTAGGCGTG-3'
ACTAGAGAACCCACTGCTTACTGGCTTATCGAAATTAATACGACTCACTATAGGGAGACCCAAGCTGGCT
AGCGTTTAAACTTAAGCTTACCATGGAGCAGAAGCTGATCTCCGAGGAGGACCTGAACGAGCAGAAGCTG
ATCTCCGAGGAGGACCTGAACGAGCAGAAGCTGATCTCCGAGGAGGACCTGAACCTGGAGGTGCTGTTCC
AGGGACCCGGGGTACCAGGATCTACCATGAAGAGGAGTGAAAAGCCAGAAGGATATAGACAAATGAGGCC
TAAGACCTTTCCTGCCAGTAACTATACTGTCAGTAGCCGGCAAATGTTACAAGAAATTCGGGAATCCCTT
AGGAATTTATCTAAACCATCTGATGCTGCTAAGGCTGAGCATAACATGAGTAAAATGTCAACCGAAGATC
CTCGACAAGTCAGAAATCCACCCAAATTTGGGACGCATCATAAAGCCTTGCAGGAAATTCGAAACTCTCT
GCTTCCATTTGCAAATGAAACAAATTCTTCTCGGAGTACTTCAGAAGTTAATCCACAAATGCTTCAAGAC
TTGCAAGCTGCTGGATTTGATGAGGATATGGTTATACAAGCTCTTCAGAAAACTAACAACAGAAGTATAG
AAGCAGCAATTGAATTCATTAGTAAAATGAGTTACCAAGATCCTCGACGAGAGCAGATGGCTGCAGCAGC
TGCCAGACCTATTAATGCCAGCATGAAACCAGGGAATGTGCAGCAATCAGTTAACCGCAAACAGAGCTGG
AAAGGTTCTAAAGAATCCTTAGTTCCTCAGAGGCATGGCCCGCCACTAGGAGAA
